>Addgene plasmid #164533 | GP777 | addgene full sequence | sequence record 325329 | Addgene NGS Result
ATTACAAAATTTGTGAAAGATTGACTGGTATTCTTAACTATGTTGCTCCTTTTACGCTATGTGGATACGC
TGCTTTAATGCCTTTGTATCATGCTATTGCTTCCCGTATGGCTTTCATTTTCTCCTCCTTGTATAAATCC
TGGTTGCTGTCTCTTTATGAGGAGTTGTGGCCCGTTGTCAGGCAACGTGGCGTGGTGTGCACTGTGTTTG
CTGACGCAACCCCCACTGGTTGGGGCATTGCCACCACCTGTCAGCTCCTTTCCGGGACTTTCGCTTTCCC
CCTCCCTATTGCCACGGCGGAACTCATCGCCGCCTGCCTTGCCCGCTGCTGGACAGGGGCTCGGCTGTTG
GGCACTGACAATTCCGTGGTGTTGTCGGGGAAATCATCGTCCTTTCCTTGGCTGCTCGCCTGTGTTGCCA
CCTGGATTCTGCGCGGGACGTCCTTCTGCTACGTCCCTTCGGCCCTCAATCCAGCGGACCTTCCTTCCCG
CGGCCTGCTGCCGGCTCTGCGGCCTCTTCCGCGTCTTCGCCTTCGCCCTCAGACGAGTCGGATCTCCCTT
TGGGCCGCCTCCCCGCCTGGTACCTTTAAGACCAATGACTTACAAGGCAGCTGTAGATCTTAGCCACTTT
TTAAAAGAAAAGGGGGGACTGGAAGGGCTAATTCACTCCCAACGAAGACAAGATCACCTGCAGGACAGGC
GCGCCCTGCTTTTTGCTTGTACTGGGTCTCTCTGGTTAGACCAGATCTGAGCCTGGGAGCTCTCTGGCTA
ACTAGGGAACCCACTGCTTAAGCCTCAATAAAGCTTGCCTTGAGTGCTTCAAGTAGTGTGTGCCCGTCTG
TTGTGTGACTCTGGTAACTAGAGATCCCTCAGACCCTTTTAGTCAGTGTGGAAAATCTCTAGCACCCGGG
CGATTAAGGAAAGGGCTAGATCATTCTTGAAGACGAAAGGGCCTCGTGATACGCCTATTTTTATAGGTTA
ATGTCATGATAATAATGGTTTCTTAGACGTCAGGTGGCACTTTTCGGGGAAATGTGCGCGGAACCCCTAT
TTGTTTATTTTTCTAAATACATTCAAATATGTATCCGCTCATGAGACAATAACCCTGATAAATGCTTCAA
TAATATTGAAAAAGGAAGAGTATGAGTATTCAACATTTCCGTGTCGCCCTTATTCCCTTTTTTGCGGCAT
TTTGCCTTCCTGTTTTTGCTCACCCAGAAACGCTGGTGAAAGTAAAAGATGCTGAAGATCAGTTGGGTGC
ACGAGTGGGTTACATCGAACTGGATCTCAACAGCGGTAAGATCCTTGAGAGTTTTCGCCCCGAAGAACGT
TTTCCAATGATGAGCACTTTTAAAGTTCTGCTATGTGGCGCGGTATTATCCCGTGTTGACGCCGGGCAAG
AGCAACTCGGTCGCCGCATACACTATTCTCAGAATGACTTGGTTGAGTACTCACCAGTCACAGAAAAGCA
TCTTACGGATGGCATGACAGTAAGAGAATTATGCAGTGCTGCCATAACCATGAGTGATAACACTGCGGCC
AACTTACTTCTGACAACGATCGGAGGACCGAAGGAGCTAACCGCTTTTTTGCACAACATGGGGGATCATG
TAACTCGCCTTGATCGTTGGGAACCGGAGCTGAATGAAGCCATACCAAACGACGAGCGTGACACCACGAT
GCCTGTAGCAATGGCAACAACGTTGCGCAAACTATTAACTGGCGAACTACTTACTCTAGCTTCCCGGCAA
CAATTAATAGACTGGATGGAGGCGGATAAAGTTGCAGGACCACTTCTGCGCTCGGCCCTTCCGGCTGGCT
GGTTTATTGCTGATAAATCTGGAGCCGGTGAGCGTGGGTCTCGCGGTATCATTGCAGCACTGGGGCCAGA
TGGTAAGCCCTCCCGTATCGTAGTTATCTACACGACGGGGAGTCAGGCAACTATGGATGAACGAAATAGA
CAGATCGCTGAGATAGGTGCCTCACTGATTAAGCATTGGTAACTGTCAGACCAAGTTTACTCATATATAC
TTTAGATTGATTTAAAACTTCATTTTTAATTTAAAAGGATCTAGGTGAAGATCCTTTTTGATAATCTCAT
GACCAAAATCCCTTAACGTGAGTTTTCGTTCCACTGAGCGTCAGACCCCGTAGAAAAGATCAAAGGATCT
TCTTGAGATCCTTTTTTTCTGCGCGTAATCTGCTGCTTGCAAACAAAAAAACCACCGCTACCAGCGGTGG
TTTGTTTGCCGGATCAAGAGCTACCAACTCTTTTTCCGAAGGTAACTGGCTTCAGCAGAGCGCAGATACC
AAATACTGTTCTTCTAGTGTAGCCGTAGTTAGGCCACCACTTCAAGAACTCTGTAGCACCGCCTACATAC
CTCGCTCTGCTAATCCTGTTACCAGTGGCTGCTGCCAGTGGCGATAAGTCGTGTCTTACCGGGTTGGACT
CAAGACGATAGTTACCGGATAAGGCGCAGCGGTCGGGCTGAACGGGGGGTTCGTGCACACAGCCCAGCTT
GGAGCGAACGACCTACACCGAACTGAGATACCTACAGCGTGAGCTATGAGAAAGCGCCACGCTTCCCGAA
GGGAGAAAGGCGGACAGGTATCCGGTAAGCGGCAGGGTCGGAACAGGAGAGCGCACGAGGGAGCTTCCAG
GGGGAAACGCCTGGTATCTTTATAGTCCTGTCGGGTTTCGCCACCTCTGACTTGAGCGTCGATTTTTGTG
ATGCTCGTCAGGGGGGCGGAGCCTATGGAAAAACGCCAGCAACGCGGCCTTTTTACGGTTCCTGGCCTTT
TGCTGGCCTTTTGCTCACATGTTCTTTCCTGCGTTATCCCCTGATTCTGTGGATAACCGTATTACCGCCT
TTGAGTGAGCTGATACCGCTCGCCGCAGCCGAACGACCGAGCGCAGCGAGTCAGTGAGCGAGGAAGCGGA
AGAGCGCCCAATACGCAAACCGCCTCTCCCCGCGCGTTGGCCGATTCATTAATGCAGCAAGCTCATGGCT
GACTAATTTTTTTTATTTATGCAGAGGCCGAGGCCGCCTCGGCCTCTGAGCTATTCCAGAAGTAGTGAGG
AGGCTTTTTTGGAGGCCTAGGCTTTTGCAAAAAGCTCCCCGTGGCACGACAGGTTTCCCGACTGGAAAGC
GGGCAGTGAGCGCAACGCAATTAATGTGAGTTAGCTCACTCATTAGGCACCCCAGGCTTTACACTTTATG
CTTCCGGCTCGTATGTTGTGTGGAATTGTGAGCGGATAACAATTTCACACAGGAAACAGCTATGACATGA
TTACGAATTTCACAAATAAAGCATTTTTTTCACTGCATTCTAGTTGTGGTTTGTCCAAACTCATCAATGT
ATCTTATCATGTCTGGATCAACTGGATAACTCAAGCTAACCAAAATCATCCCAAACTTCCCACCCCATAC
CCTATTACCACTGCCAATTACCTGTGGTTTCATTTACTCTAAACCTGTGATTCCTCTGAATTATTTTCAT
TTTAAAGAAATTGTATTTGTTAAATATGTACTACAAACTTAGTAGTTGGAAGGGCTAATTCACTCCCAAA
GAAGACAAGATATCCTTGATCTGTGGATCTACCACACACAAGGCTACTTCCCTGATTAGCAGAACTACAC
ACCAGGGCCAGGGGTCAGATATCCACTGACCTTTGGATGGTGCTACAAGCTAGTACCAGTTGAGCCAGAT
AAGGTAGAAGAGGCCAATAAAGGAGAGAACACCAGCTTGTTACACCCTGTGAGCCTGCATGGGATGGATG
ACCCGGAGAGAGAAGTGTTAGAGTGGAGGTTTGACAGCCGCCTAGCATTTCATCACGTGGCCCGAGAGCT
GCATCCGGAGTACTTCAAGAACTGCTGATATCGAGCTTGCTACAAGGGACTTTCCGCTGGGGACTTTCCA
GGGAGGCGTGGCCTGGGCGGGACTGGGGAGTGGCGAGCCCTCAGATCCTGCATATAAGCAGCTGCTTTTT
GCCTGTACTGGGTCTCTCTGGTTAGACCAGATCTGAGCCTGGGAGCTCTCTGGCTAACTAGGGAACCCAC
TGCTTAAGCCTCAATAAAGCTTGCCTTGAGTGCTTCAAGTAGTGTGTGCCCGTCTGTTGTGTGACTCTGG
TAACTAGAGATCCCTCAGACCCTTTTAGTCAGTGTGGAAAATCTCTAGCAGTGGCGCCCGAACAGGGACT
TGAAAGCGAAAGGGAAACCAGAGGAGCTCTCTCGACGCAGGACTCGGCTTGCTGAAGCGCGCACGGCAAG
AGGCGAGGGGCGGCGACTGCAGAGTACGCCAAAAATTTTGACTAGCGGAGGCTAGAAGGAGAGAGATGGG
TGCGAGAGCGTCAGTATTAAGCGGGGGAGAATTAGATCGCGATGGGAAAAAATTCGGTTAAGGCCAGGGG
GAAAGAAAAAATATAAATTAAAACATATAGTATGGGCAAGCAGGGAGCTAGAACGATTCGCAGTTAATCC
TGGCCTGTTAGAAACATCAGAAGGCTGTAGACAAATACTGGGACAGCTACAACCATCCCTTCAGACAGGA
TCAGAAGAACTTAGATCATTATATAATACAGTAGCAACCCTCTATTGTGTGCATCAAAGGATAGAGATAA
AAGACACCAAGGAAGCTTTAGACAAGATAGAGGAAGAGCAAAACAAAAGTAAGACCACCGCACAGCAAGC
GGCCGGCCGCTGATCTTCAGACCTGGAGGAGGAGATATGAGGGACAATTGGAGAAGTGAATTATATAAAT
ATAAAGTAGTAAAAATTGAACCATTAGGAGTAGCACCCACCAAGGCAAAGAGAAGAGTGGTGCAGAGAGA
AAAAAGAGCAGTGGGAATAGGAGCTTTGTTCCTTGGGTTCTTGGGAGCAGCAGGAAGCACTATGGGCGCA
GCGTCAATGACGCTGACGGTACAGGCCAGACAATTATTGTCTGGTATAGTGCAGCAGCAGAACAATTTGC
TGAGGGCTATTGAGGCGCAACAGCATCTGTTGCAACTCACAGTCTGGGGCATCAAGCAGCTCCAGGCAAG
AATCCTGGCTGTGGAAAGATACCTAAAGGATCAACAGCTCCTGGGGATTTGGGGTTGCTCTGGAAAACTC
ATTTGCACCACTGCTGTGCCTTGGAATGCTAGTTGGAGTAATAAATCTCTGGAACAGATTTGGAATCACA
CGACCTGGATGGAGTGGGACAGAGAAATTAACAATTACACAAGCTTAATACACTCCTTAATTGAAGAATC
GCAAAACCAGCAAGAAAAGAATGAACAAGAATTATTGGAATTAGATAAATGGGCAAGTTTGTGGAATTGG
TTTAACATAACAAATTGGCTGTGGTATATAAAATTATTCATAATGATAGTAGGAGGCTTGGTAGGTTTAA
GAATAGTTTTTGCTGTACTTTCTATAGTGAATAGAGTTAGGCAGGGATATTCACCATTATCGTTTCAGAC
CCACCTCCCAACCCCGAGGGGACCCGACAGGCCCGAAGGAATAGAAGAAGAAGGTGGAGAGAGAGACAGA
GACAGATCCATTCGATTAGTGAACGGATCTCGACGGTATCGCCGAATTCTCAACAATAGGCAGTATTCAT
CCACAATTTTAAAAGAAAAGGGGGGATTGGGGGGTACAGTGCAGGGGAAAGAATAGTAGACATAATAGCA
ACAGACATACAAACTAAAGAATTACAAAAACAAATTACAAAAATTCAAAATTTTCGGGTTTATTACTCGG
ACAGCAGAGATCCAGTTTGGACTAGTGGAGTTCCGCGTTACATAACTTACGCAAAATGGCCCGCCTGGCT
GACCGCCCAACGACCCCCGCCCATTGACGTCAATAATGACCAATGTTCCCATAGTAACGCCAATAGGGAC
TTTCCATTGACGTCAATGGGTGGAGTATTTACGCAAAACTGCCCACTTGGCAGTACATCAAGTGTATCAT
TTGCCAACAACGCCCCCTATTGACGTCAATGACGCAAAATGGCCCGCCTGGCATTATGCCCAGTACATGA
CCTTATGGGACTTTCCTACTTGGCAGTACATCTACGTATTAGTCATCGCTATTACCATGGTGATGCGGTT
TTGGCAGTACATCAATGGGCGTGGATAGCGGTTTGACTCACGGGGATTTCCAAGTCTCCACCCCATTGAC
GTCAATGGGAGTTTGTTTTGGCACCAAAATCAACGGGACTTTCCAAAATGTCGTAACAACTCCGCCCCAT
TGACGCAAATGGGCGGTAGGCGTGTACGGTGGGAGGTCTATATAAGCAGAGCTCGTTTAGTGAACCGTCA
GATCGCCTGGAGACGCCATCCACGCTGTTTTGACCTCCATTCAAGACACCGGCGGCCTTAATTAATGATC
AGACCATGGCCGCTGGCCGCCCCGTGCGTGGGCCCGAGCTGGCGCCCCGGAGGCTGCTGCAGTTGCTGCT
GCTGGTACTGCTGGGGGGCCCGGGCCGGGGGGCGGCCTTGAGCGGGAACGTGACCGGGCCTGGGCCTCAC
AGCGCCAGCGGGAGCTCGAGGAGGGACGTGCCGGTGACCAGCCCTCCGCCGCCGCTGCTGAGCCACTGCG
GCCGGGCCGCCCACTGCGAGCCTTTGCGCTACAACGTGTGCCTGGGCTCGGCGCTGCCCTACGGAGCCAC
CACCACGCTGCTGGCTGGGGACTCGGACTCGCAGGAGGAAGCGCACGGCAAGCTCGTGCTCTGGTCCGGC
CTCCGGAATGCCCCCCGCTGCTGGGCAGTGATCCAGCCCCTGCTGTGTGCTGTCTACATGCCCAAGTGTG
AGAATGACCGAGTGGAGTTGCCCAGCCGTACCCTCTGCCAGGCCACCCGAGGCCCCTGTGCCATTGTGGA
GCGGGAGCGAGGGTGGCCTGACTTTCTGCGTTGCACACCGGACCACTTCCCTGAAGGCTGCCCAAACGAG
GTACAAAACATCAAGTTCAACAGCTCAGGCCAATGTGAAGCACCCTTGGTGCGAACAGACAACCCCAAGA
GCTGGTATGAGGACGTGGAGGGCTGTGGGATTCAGTGTCAGAACCCGCTGTTCACCGAGGCCGAGCACCA
GGACATGCACAGCTACATCGCAGCCTTCGGGGCGGTCACTGGTCTCTGCACGCTCTTCACACTGGCCACC
TTTGTGGCTGACTGGCGGAACTCCAATCGCTACCCTGCGGTTATTCTCTTCTATGTCAATGCGTGTTTCT
TCGTGGGCAGCATTGGCTGGCTGGCCCAGTTCATGGATGGTGCCCGCCGAGAGATTGTTTGCCGAGCAGA
TGGCACCATGAGATTTGGGGAGCCCACCTCCAGTGAGACCCTGTCCTGTGTCATCATCTTTGTCATTGTG
TACTATGCCTTGATGGCTGGAGTAGTCTGGTTCGTGGTCCTCACCTATGCCTGGCACACCTCCTTCAGAG
CCCTGGGCACCACCTACCAGCCTCTCTCGGGCAGGACATCCTATTTCCACCTGCTCACGTGGTCACTCCC
CTTTGTCCTCACGGTGGCAATCCTGGCTGTGGCTCAGGTAGATGGAGACTCCGTGAGTGGCATCTGTTTT
GTAGGCTACAAGAACTATCGGTACCGTGCTGGCTTTGTCCTGGCCCCAATTGGCCTGGTGCTTATTGTGG
GAGGCTACTTCCTCATCAGAGGGGTCATGACTCTGTTCTCCATCAGGAGCAACCACCCTGGGCTTCTGAG
TGAGAGGGCAGCCAGCAGGATCAACGAGACCATGCTGCGCCTGGGCATTTTTGGCTTCCTGGCCTTTGGC
TTTGTGCTCATCACCTTCAGCTGCCACTTCTATGACTTCTTCAACCAGGCTGAGTGGGAGCGTAGCTTCC
GGGACTATGTGCTATGCCAAGCCAACGTGACCATCGGGCTGCCTACCAAGAAGCCCATTCCTGACTGTGA
GATCAAGAATCGGCCCAGCCTCCTGGTGGAGAAGATCAATCTATTTGCCATGTTTGGCACTGGCATTGCC
ATGAGCACCTGGGTCTGGACCAGGGCCACCCTGCTCATCTGGAGGCGCACCTGGTGCAGGTTGACTGGGC
ACAGTGATGATGAGCCCAGGAGAATCAGGAGGAGCAGGATGATCGCCAGGGCCTTCTCTAGGCGGCGTGA
GCTGCTGCAGAACCCGGGCCAGGAGCTCTCCTTCAGCATGCACACTGTCTCCCATGATGGACCTGTTGCG
GGTTTGGCTTTTGACCTCAATGAACCCTCAGCTGACGTCTCCTCTGCCTGGGCTCAGCATGTCACCAGGA
TGGTGGCTCGGAGAGGAGCCATATTGCCCCAGGATGTGTCCGTTACCCCTGTGGCAACTCCAGTGCCACC
AGAAGAACAAGCCAACATGTGGCTGGTTGAGGCAGAGATCTCCCCAGAGTTAGAGAGGCGTTTGGGCCGG
AGGAGAAGGCGGAGGAGGAGGAGGAGGGAGGTGTGCCCCTTGAGGCCAGCCCCTGAGCTTCACCACTCTG
CCCCTGTTCCTGCCACCAGTGCAGTTCCTCGGCTGCCTCAGCTGCCTCGGCAGAGGTGCCTGGTAGCTGC
AAACGCCTGGGGAACAGGGGAGTCCTGCCGACAGGGAGCCTGGACTCTAGTCTCCAACCCCTTCTGCCCA
GAGCCTAGTCCCCATCAAGATCCATTTCTCCCTGGTGCCTCAGCCCCCCGGGTCTGGGCTCAGGGCCGCC
TCCAGGGGCTGGGATCCATTCATTCCCGCACTAACCTAATGGAGGCTGAGATCTTGGATGCAGACTCGGA
CTTCGCCACCATGGACTACAAAGACCATGACGGTGATTATAAAGATCATGACATCGATTACAAGGATGAC
GATGACAAGGCGGCCGCTTAGTAAGTAAGATCCGCCCCTCTCCCTCCCCCCCCCTAACGTTACTGGCCGA
AGCCGCTTGGAATAAGGCCGGTGTGCGTTTGTCTATATGTTATTTTCCACCATATTGCCGTCTTTTGGCA
ATGTGAGGGCCCGGAAACCTGGCCCTGTCTTCTTGACGAGCATTCCTAGGGGTCTTTCCCCTCTCGCCAA
AGGAATGCAAGGTCTGTTGAATGTCGTGAAGGAAGCAGTTCCTCTGGAAGCTTCTTGAAGACAAACAACG
TCTGTAGCGACCCTTTGCAGGCAGCGGAACCCCCCACCTGGCGACAGGTGCCTCTGCGGCCAAAAGCCAC
GTGTATAAGATACACCTGCAAAGGCGGCACAACCCCAGTGCCACGTTGTGAGTTGGATAGTTGTGGAAAG
AGTCAAATGGCTCTCCTCAAGCGTATTCAACAAGGGGCTGAAGGATGCCCAGAAGGTACCCCATTGTATG
GGATCTGATCTGGGGCCTCGGTACACATGCTTTACATGTGTTTAGTCGAGGTTAAAAAAACGTCTAGGCC
CCCCGAACCACGGGGACGTGGTTTTCCTTTGAAAAACACGATGATAATATGGCCACAACCATGGCCAAGC
CTTTGTCTCAAGAAGAATCCACCCTCATTGAAAGAGCAACGGCTACAATCAACAGCATCCCCATCTCTGA
AGACTACAGCGTCGCCAGCGCAGCTCTCTCTAGCGACGGCCGCATCTTCACTGGTGTCAATGTATATCAT
TTTACTGGGGGACCTTGTGCAGAACTCGTGGTGCTGGGCACTGCTGCTGCTGCGGCAGCTGGCAACCTGA
CTTGTATCGTCGCGATCGGAAATGAGAACAGGGGCATCTTGAGCCCCTGCGGACGGTGCCGACAGGTGCT
TCTCGATCTGCATCCTGGGATCAAAGCCATAGTGAAGGACAGTGATGGACAGCCGACGGCAGTTGGGATT
CGTGAATTGCTGCCCTCTGGTTATGTGTGGGAGGGCTAACTCGAGAGATCCTAATCAACCTCTGG
Features (pLannotate 1.2.2; 26 found; start..end, strand, type, name):
    571..681     +  CDS            nef (fragment): NEF_SIVS4 - Experimental evidence at protein level: Swiss-Prot protein existence level 1. Interferes with TCR signaling from the cell membrane. Interacts with CD247/TCRZ (TCR zeta chain) and exert potent down- regulation of cell surface TCR/CD3 complexes. From Simian immunodeficiency virus (isolate F236/smH4) (SIV-sm) (Simian immunodeficiency virus sooty mangabey monkey).
    724..904     +  LTR            5' LTR (truncated): truncated 5' long terminal repeat (LTR) from HIV-1
   1037..1141    +  promoter       AmpR promoter: bla
   1142..2002    +  CDS            AmpR: β-lactamase; bla; confers resistance to ampicillin, carbenicillin, and related antibiotics
   2173..2761    +  rep_origin     ori: high-copy-number ColE1/pMB1/pBR322/pUC origin of replication
   2944..2998    +  CDS            lacI (fragment): lac repressor; lacI; The lac repressor binds to the lac operator to inhibit transcription in E. coli. This inhibition can be relieved by adding lactose or isopropyl-β-D-thiogalactopyranoside (IPTG).
   3004..3097    +  rep_origin     SV40 ori (fragment): SV40 origin of replication
   3122..3159    +  CDS            lacI (fragment): lac repressor; lacI; The lac repressor binds to the lac operator to inhibit transcription in E. coli. This inhibition can be relieved by adding lactose or isopropyl-β-D-thiogalactopyranoside (IPTG).
   3172..3193    +  protein_bind   CAP binding site: CAP binding activates transcription in the presence of cAMP. E. coli catabolite activator protein
   3208..3238    +  promoter       lac promoter: promoter for the E. coli lac operon
   3246..3262    +  protein_bind   lac operator: The lac repressor binds to the lac operator to inhibit transcription in E. coli. This inhibition can be relieved by adding lactose or isopropyl-β-D-thiogalactopyranoside (IPTG). lac repressor encoded by lacI
   3296..3379    +  polyA_signal   SV40 poly(A) signal (fragment): SV40 polyadenylation signal
   3546..3875    +  CDS            nef (fragment): NEF_HV1BR - Experimental evidence at protein level: Swiss-Prot protein existence level 1. Extracellular Nef protein targets CD4(+) T-lymphocytes for apoptosis by interacting with CXCR4 surface receptors (PubMed:14990729). From Human immunodeficiency virus type 1 group M subtype B (isolate BRU/LAI) (HIV-1).
   3923..4180    +  LTR            5' LTR (truncated): truncated 5' long terminal repeat (LTR) from HIV-1
   4227..4352    +  misc_feature   HIV-1 Ψ: packaging signal of human immunodeficiency virus type 1
   4336..4674    +  CDS            HIV-1 gag (fragment): gag protein from human immunodeficiency virus 1; gag
   4849..5082    +  misc_feature   RRE: The Rev response element (RRE) of HIV-1 allows for Rev-dependent mRNA export from the nucleus to the cytoplasm.
   5459..5559    +  CDS            Rev (fragment): human immunodeficiency virus 1 (HIV-1) Rev protein; rev; enhances nuclear export of unspliced and incompletely spliced viral mRNAs
   5607..5724    +  misc_feature   cPPT/CTS: central polypurine tract and central termination sequence of HIV-1
   5776..6079    +  enhancer       CMV enhancer: human cytomegalovirus immediate early enhancer
   6080..6283    +  promoter       CMV promoter: human cytomegalovirus (CMV) immediate early promoter
   6376..8754    +  CDS            Smo: SMO_MOUSE - Also known as Smoh. Experimental evidence at protein level: Swiss-Prot protein existence level 1. G protein-coupled receptor that probably associates with the patched protein (PTCH) to transduce the hedgehog's proteins signal. Binding of sonic hedgehog (SHH) to its receptor patched is thought to prevent normal inhibition by patched of smoothened (SMO) (By similarity). Required for the accumulation of KIF7, GLI2 and GLI3 in the cilia. Interacts with DLG5 at the ciliary base to induce the accumulation of KIF7 and GLI2 at the ciliary tip for GLI2 activation (PubMed:25644602). From Mus
   8764..8829    +  CDS            3xFLAG: three tandem FLAG® epitope tags, followed by an enterokinase cleavage site
   8855..9440    +  misc_feature   IRES2: internal ribosome entry site (IRES) of the encephalomyocarditis virus (EMCV)
   9441..9839    +  CDS            BSD: blasticidin S deaminase; Aspergillus terreus BSD; confers resistance to blasticidin
   9853..576     +  misc_feature   WPRE (across the origin): woodchuck hepatitis virus posttranscriptional regulatory element
