[The description below was written by a language model from this plasmid's Addgene catalogue record and pLannotate feature annotations shown in this document.]
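Description:
GP777 is a lentiviral transfer plasmid built on a pHAGE-type ("Phage lentivirus") HIV-1 backbone for expressing a lysine-free mutant of mouse Smoothened in mammalian cells. It is maintained in E. coli through a high-copy ColE1/pUC origin and an ampicillin resistance gene (β-lactamase). The annotated viral elements include truncated HIV-1 LTRs flanking the transfer region, the Ψ packaging signal with an adjoining gag fragment, the Rev response element for Rev-dependent nuclear export of the genomic RNA, and the cPPT/CTS. Together these allow the RNA to be packaged and integrated when packaging and envelope functions are supplied in trans. Short fragments of nef, lacI, the SV40 origin and the SV40 poly(A) signal, along with lac promoter/operator sequences, appear to be backbone remnants rather than functional parts.

The payload is a single bicistronic cassette driven by the CMV enhancer/promoter. The first open reading frame encodes mouse Smo "noK", in which all 21 cytoplasmic lysines are changed to arginine, removing the usual acceptor sites for ubiquitin on the intracellular face of the receptor. It carries a C-terminal FLAG tag, annotated in the sequence as 3xFLAG, for detection or immunoprecipitation. An EMCV IRES follows and directs translation of blasticidin S deaminase from the same transcript, so blasticidin selection enriches for cells that also express the tagged Smo. A WPRE downstream enhances transcript expression. The associated study concerns how ubiquitin links Smoothened to intraflagellar transport in Hedgehog signaling. This suggests the construct serves to generate stable cell lines for testing how loss of cytoplasmic lysines affects Smoothened behaviour.
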