Addgene plasmid #164533: GP777
Purpose: Expresses Smo noK-FLAG
Depositing lab: Gregory Pazour. Depositing organization: University of Massachusetts, Worcester. Publication: Ubiquitin links smoothened to intraflagellar transport to regulate Hedgehog signaling. Desai PB, Stuck MW, Lv B, Pazour GJ. J Cell Biol. 2020 Jul 6;219(7). pii: 151798. doi: 10.1083/jcb.201912104. PubMed 32435793.
Backbone
  Vector backbone: Phage lentivirus
  Vector type: Lentiviral
  Selectable markers: Blasticidin
Growth in bacteria
  Bacterial resistance: Ampicillin, 100 μg/mL
  Growth temperature: 37°C
  Growth strain: NEB Stable
  Copy number: High Copy
Gene/Insert
  Gene/Insert name: Smoothened noK
  Species: M. musculus (mouse)
  Mutation: All 21 cytoplasmic Lysines of Smoothened changed to Arginine
  Entrez Gene: Smo (a.k.a. E130215L21Rik, Smoh, bnb, smoothened)
  Promoter: CMV
  Tag / fusion protein: FLAG (C terminal on insert)
  Cloning method: Gibson Cloning
Terms and licenses: Academic/Nonprofit Terms; Industry Terms: Not Available to Industry
How to cite: GP777 was a gift from Gregory Pazour (Addgene plasmid # 164533 ; http://n2t.net/addgene:164533 ; RRID:Addgene_164533)
